Addgene plasmid #176221: pET-GFP-9S [rpoA]
Purpose: Expression of GFP-9S [rpoA]
Depositing lab: Ian Small. Depositing organization: University of Western Australia. Publication: Cofactor-independent RNA editing by a synthetic S-type PPR protein. Bernath-Levin K, Schmidberger J, Honkanen S, Gutmann B, Sun YK, Pullakhandam A, Colas des Francs-Small C, Bond CS, Small I. Synth Biol (Oxf). 2021 Dec 23;7(1):ysab034. doi: 10.1093/synbio/ysab034. eCollection 2021. PubMed 35128071.
Backbone
  Vector backbone: pET
  Vector type: Synthetic Biology
Growth in bacteria
  Bacterial resistance: Kanamycin, 50 μg/mL
  Growth temperature: 37°C
  Growth strain: DH5alpha
  Copy number: Low Copy
Gene/Insert
  Gene/Insert name: GFP-9S [rpoA]
  Species: Synthetic
  Insert size (bp): 1641
  Promoter: T7
  Tag / fusion protein: His-GFP (N terminal on backbone)
  Cloning method: Restriction Enzyme; 5′ cloning site NcoI (unknown if destroyed); 3′ cloning site NotI (unknown if destroyed)
  Sequencing primers: 5′ T7 promoter; 3′ T7 terminator
Terms and licenses: Academic/Nonprofit Terms; Industry Terms: Not Available to Industry
How to cite: pET-GFP-9S [rpoA] was a gift from Ian Small (Addgene plasmid # 176221 ; http://n2t.net/addgene:176221 ; RRID:Addgene_176221)
