[The description below was written by a language model from this plasmid's Addgene catalogue record and pLannotate feature annotations shown in this document.]
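Description:
pET-GFP-9S [rpoA] is a pET-family bacterial expression plasmid of about 6.9 kb, catalogued as a synthetic biology vector, for producing a GFP-tagged synthetic protein in E. coli. It is maintained through a ColE1/pBR322-type origin together with the rop gene and bom region, which matches the low copy number given in the record. Selection is by kanamycin through an aminoglycoside phosphotransferase gene. An f1 origin is also present, and the short tetracycline-resistance fragments annotated around the lacI region are remnants of the pBR322-derived backbone rather than functional markers.

The expression cassette follows the standard pET arrangement. A T7 promoter is followed directly by a lac operator and the T7 gene 10 ribosome binding site, and a plasmid-borne lacI gene with its own promoter supplies the repressor. Transcription therefore depends on a host that provides T7 RNA polymerase and is relieved by IPTG. The open reading frame starts with a His tag fused to EGFP, followed by a short region annotated as a TEV protease site-containing tag fragment, and then the synthetic insert 9S [rpoA], recorded as cloned between NcoI and NotI. The start of this insert shows homology to an Arabidopsis pentatricopeptide repeat (PPR) protein, which fits the associated publication on a synthetic S-type PPR protein capable of cofactor-independent RNA editing. The name suggests an rpoA target, but the record does not spell out the design. A second, backbone-derived His-tag sequence lies downstream of the insert, ahead of the T7 terminator; the record does not say whether it is in frame. The stated purpose is simply expression of GFP-9S [rpoA], and the His and GFP fusions offer affinity purification and fluorescence monitoring.
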