Features (pLannotate 1.2.2; 22 found; start..end, strand, type, name):
    317..456     -  misc_feature   bom: basis of mobility region from pBR322
    558..749     -  CDS            rop: Rop protein, which maintains plasmids at low copy number; rop
    766..1146    +  CDS            YPB1_ECOLX: Protein predicted: Swiss-Prot protein existence level 4. From Escherichia coli.
   1218..1509    -  CDS            TcR (fragment): tetracycline efflux protein; tet; confers resistance to tetracycline
   1524..1545    -  protein_bind   CAP binding site: CAP binding activates transcription in the presence of cAMP. E. coli catabolite activator protein
   1558..2640    -  CDS            lacI: lac repressor; lacI; The lac repressor binds to the lac operator to inhibit transcription in E. coli. This inhibition can be relieved by adding lactose or isopropyl-β-D-thiogalactopyranoside (IPTG).
   2641..2718    -  promoter       lacI promoter: lacI
   2726..3005    -  CDS            TcR (fragment): tetracycline efflux protein; tet; confers resistance to tetracycline
   3027..3045    +  promoter       T7 promoter: promoter for bacteriophage T7 RNA polymerase
   3046..3070    +  protein_bind   lac operator: The lac repressor binds to the lac operator to inhibit transcription in E. coli. This inhibition can be relieved by adding lactose or isopropyl-β-D-thiogalactopyranoside (IPTG). lac repressor encoded by lacI
   3085..3107    +  RBS            RBS: efficient ribosome binding site from bacteriophage T7 gene 10 (Olins and Rangwala, 1989)
   3120..3137    +  CDS            7xHis (fragment): 6xHis affinity tag
   3138..3854    +  CDS            EGFP: EGFP is a basic (constitutively fluorescent) green fluorescent protein published in 1996, derived from Aequorea victoria. It is reported to be a rapidly-maturing weak dimer with moderate acid sensitivity.
   3857..3877    +  CDS            capTEV™ (fragment): composite tag for in vivo biotinylation, TEV protease cleavage, and 6xHis tagging
   3861..3974    +  CDS            PCMP-E19 (fragment): PP181_ARATH - Protein inferred from homology: Swiss-Prot protein existence level 3. From Arabidopsis thaliana (Mouse-ear cress).
   4794..4811    +  CDS            9xHis (fragment): 9xHis affinity tag
   4821..4870    +  CDS            SET1 (fragment): solubility-enhancement tag derived from T7 phage gene 10B
   4878..4925    +  terminator     T7 terminator: transcription terminator for bacteriophage T7 RNA polymerase
   4962..5390    +  rep_origin     f1 ori (sequence partly withheld): f1 bacteriophage origin of replication; arrow indicates direction of (+) strand synthesis
   5443..5500    +  promoter       AmpR promoter (fragment): bla
   5509..6324    -  CDS            KanR: aminoglycoside phosphotransferase; aph(3')-Ia; confers resistance to kanamycin in bacteria or G418 (Geneticin®) in eukaryotes
   6446..131     +  rep_origin     ori (across the origin): high-copy-number ColE1/pMB1/pBR322/pUC origin of replication
>Addgene plasmid #176221 | pET-GFP-9S [rpoA] | addgene full sequence | sequence record 353269 | Addgene NGS Result
GAACAGGAGAGCGCACGAGGGAGCTTCCAGGGGGAAACGCCTGGTATCTTTATAGTCCTGTCGGGTTTCG
CCACCTCTGACTTGAGCGTCGATTTTTGTGATGCTCGTCAGGGGGGCGGAGCCTATGGAAAAACGCCAGC
AACGCGGCCTTTTTACGGTTCCTGGCCTTTTGCTGGCCTTTTGCTCACATGTTCTTTCCTGCGTTATCCC
CTGATTCTGTGGATAACCGTATTACCGCCTTTGAGTGAGCTGATACCGCTCGCCGCAGCCGAACGACCGA
GCGCAGCGAGTCAGTGAGCGAGGAAGCGGAAGAGCGCCTGATGCGGTATTTTCTCCTTACGCATCTGTGC
GGTATTTCACACCGCAATGGTGCACTCTCAGTACAATCTGCTCTGATGCCGCATAGTTAAGCCAGTATAC
ACTCCGCTATCGCTACGTGACTGGGTCATGGCTGCGCCCCGACACCCGCCAACACCCGCTGACGCGCCCT
GACGGGCTTGTCTGCTCCCGGCATCCGCTTACAGACAAGCTGTGACCGTCTCCGGGAGCTGCATGTGTCA
GAGGTTTTCACCGTCATCACCGAAACGCGCGAGGCAGCTGCGGTAAAGCTCATCAGCGTGGTCGTGAAGC
GATTCACAGATGTCTGCCTGTTCATCCGCGTCCAGCTCGTTGAGTTTCTCCAGAAGCGTTAATGTCTGGC
TTCTGATAAAGCGGGCCATGTTAAGGGCGGTTTTTTCCTGTTTGGTCACTGATGCCTCCGTGTAAGGGGG
ATTTCTGTTCATGGGGGTAATGATACCGATGAAACGAGAGAGGATGCTCACGATACGGGTTACTGATGAT
GAACATGCCCGGTTACTGGAACGTTGTGAGGGTAAACAACTGGCGGTATGGATGCGGCGGGACCAGAGAA
AAATCACTCAGGGTCAATGCCAGCGCTTCGTTAATACAGATGTAGGTGTTCCACAGGGTAGCCAGCAGCA
TCCTGCGATGCAGATCCGGAACATAATGGTGCAGGGCGCTGACTTCCGCGTTTCCAGACTTTACGAAACA
CGGAAACCGAAGACCATTCATGTTGTTGCTCAGGTCGCAGACGTTTTGCAGCAGCAGTCGCTTCACGTTC
GCTCGCGTATCGGTGATTCATTCTGCTAACCAGTAAGGCAACCCCGCCAGCCTAGCCGGGTCCTCAACGA
CAGGAGCACGATCATGCGCACCCGTGGGGCCGCCATGCCGGCGATAATGGCCTGCTTCTCGCCGAAACGT
TTGGTGGCGGGACCAGTGACGAAGGCTTGAGCGAGGGCGTGCAAGATTCCGAATACCGCAAGCGACAGGC
CGATCATCGTCGCGCTCCAGCGAAAGCGGTCCTCGCCGAAAATGACCCAGAGCGCTGCCGGCACCTGTCC
TACGAGTTGCATGATAAAGAAGACAGTCATAAGTGCGGCGACGATAGTCATGCCCCGCGCCCACCGGAAG
GAGCTGACTGGGTTGAAGGCTCTCAAGGGCATCGGTCGAGATCCCGGTGCCTAATGAGTGAGCTAACTTA
CATTAATTGCGTTGCGCTCACTGCCCGCTTTCCAGTCGGGAAACCTGTCGTGCCAGCTGCATTAATGAAT
CGGCCAACGCGCGGGGAGAGGCGGTTTGCGTATTGGGCGCCAGGGTGGTTTTTCTTTTCACCAGTGAGAC
GGGCAACAGCTGATTGCCCTTCACCGCCTGGCCCTGAGAGAGTTGCAGCAAGCGGTCCACGCTGGTTTGC
CCCAGCAGGCGAAAATCCTGTTTGATGGTGGTTAACGGCGGGATATAACATGAGCTGTCTTCGGTATCGT
CGTATCCCACTACCGAGATATCCGCACCAACGCGCAGCCCGGACTCGGTAATGGCGCGCATTGCGCCCAG
CGCCATCTGATCGTTGGCAACCAGCATCGCAGTGGGAACGATGCCCTCATTCAGCATTTGCATGGTTTGT
TGAAAACCGGACATGGCACTCCAGTCGCCTTCCCGTTCCGCTATCGGCTGAATTTGATTGCGAGTGAGAT
ATTTATGCCAGCCAGCCAGACGCAGACGCGCCGAGACAGAACTTAATGGGCCCGCTAACAGCGCGATTTG
CTGGTGACCCAATGCGACCAGATGCTCCACGCCCAGTCGCGTACCGTCTTCATGGGAGAAAATAATACTG
TTGATGGGTGTCTGGTCAGAGACATCAAGAAATAACGCCGGAACATTAGTGCAGGCAGCTTCCACAGCAA
TGGCATCCTGGTCATCCAGCGGATAGTTAATGATCAGCCCACTGACGCGTTGCGCGAGAAGATTGTGCAC
CGCCGCTTTACAGGCTTCGACGCCGCTTCGTTCTACCATCGACACCACCACGCTGGCACCCAGTTGATCG
GCGCGAGATTTAATCGCCGCGACAATTTGCGACGGCGCGTGCAGGGCCAGACTGGAGGTGGCAACGCCAA
TCAGCAACGACTGTTTGCCCGCCAGTTGTTGTGCCACGCGGTTGGGAATGTAATTCAGCTCCGCCATCGC
CGCTTCCACTTTTTCCCGCGTTTTCGCAGAAACGTGGCTGGCCTGGTTCACCACGCGGGAAACGGTCTGA
TAAGAGACACCGGCATACTCTGCGACATCGTATAACGTTACTGGTTTCACATTCACCACCCTGAATTGAC
TCTCTTCCGGGCGCTATCATGCCATACCGCGAAAGGTTTTGCGCCATTCGATGGTGTCCGGGATCTCGAC
GCTCTCCCTTATGCGACTCCTGCATTAGGAAGCAGCCCAGTAGTAGGTTGAGGCCGTTGAGCACCGCCGC
CGCAAGGAATGGTGCATGCAAGGAGATGGCGCCCAACAGTCCCCCGGCCACGGGGCCTGCCACCATACCC
ACGCCGAAACAAGCGCTCATGAGCCCGAAGTGGCGAGCCCGATCTTCCCCATCGGTGATGTCGGCGATAT
AGGCGCCAGCAACCGCACCTGTGGCGCCGGTGATGCCGGCCACGATGCGTCCGGCGTAGAGGATCGAGAT
CTCGATCCCGCGAAATTAATACGACTCACTATAGGGGAATTGTGAGCGGATAACAATTCCCCTCTAGAAA
TAATTTTGTTTAACTTTAAGAAGGAGATATACCATGAAACATCACCATCACCATCACATGGTGAGCAAGG
GCGAGGAGCTGTTCACCGGGGTGGTGCCCATCCTGGTCGAGCTGGACGGCGACGTAAACGGCCACAAGTT
CAGCGTGTCCGGCGAGGGCGAGGGCGATGCCACCTACGGCAAGCTGACCCTGAAGTTCATCTGCACCACC
GGCAAGCTGCCCGTGCCCTGGCCCACCCTCGTGACCACCCTGACCTACGGCGTGCAGTGCTTCAGCCGCT
ACCCCGACCACATGAAGCAGCACGACTTCTTCAAGTCCGCCATGCCCGAAGGCTACGTCCAGGAGCGCAC
CATCTTCTTCAAGGACGACGGCAACTACAAGACCCGCGCCGAGGTGAAGTTCGAGGGCGACACCCTGGTG
AACCGCATCGAGCTGAAGGGCATCGACTTCAAGGAGGACGGCAACATCCTGGGGCACAAGCTGGAGTACA
ACTACAACAGCCACAACGTCTATATCATGGCCGACAAGCAGAAGAACGGCATCAAGGTGAACTTCAAGAT
CCGCCACAACATCGAGGACGGCAGCGTGCAGCTCGCCGACCACTACCAGCAGAACACCCCCATCGGCGAC
GGCCCCGTGCTGCTGCCCGACAACCACTACCTGAGCACCCAGTCCGCCCTGAGCAAAGACCCCAACGAGA
AGCGCGATCACATGGTCCTGCTGGAGTTCGTGACCGCCGCCGGGATCACTCTCGGCATGGACGAGCTGTA
CAAGGCGGAGAATCTTTATTTTCAGGGCGCCATGGGAAATTCTGTGGTGTCGTGGAACGCTATGATCAGC
GGGTACGCGCAAAACGGCCGGATCGATGAAGCGCGAGAACTATTTGATAAGATGCCGGAGAGAGACGTTG
TCTCCTGGAATGCGATGATTTCAGGATATGCGCAGAACGGGAGGATTGATGAGGCTCGGGAGTTATTTGA
CAAAATGCCAGAGCGGGACGTGGTTTCTTGGACTGCCATGATCTCCGGGTACGCACAAAACGGACGCATT
GACGAAGCGCGGGAGCTCTTTGATAAAATGCCCGAGCGCAACGTCGTGTCTTGGAATGCCATGATTTCGG
GGTATGCCCAAAATGGTCGCATCGACGAGGCGCGAGAATTATTCGACAAGATGCCAGAACGGTCGGTGGT
GTCCTGGACCGCTATGATTAGTGGCTACGCCCAAAACGGGCGAATAGATGAAGCCCGTGAACTATTTGAC
AAGATGCCTGAACGCAATGTCGTGTCGTGGAATGCAATGATCTCAGGGTATGCGCAGAATGGACGAATAG
ACGAAGCGCGAGAGCTGTTCGATAAAATGCCGGAACGATCGGTAGTATCATGGACGGCAATGATATCGGG
GTACGCTCAAAATGGTCGGATTGATGAGGCACGCGAACTGTTCGACAAAATGCCTGAGAGGGATGTCGTC
TCATGGAACGCGATGATCTCCGGATATGCTCAAAATGGCCGGATTGACGAGGCGAGAGAACTCTTCGATA
AGATGCCCGAGCGGGACGTCGTTTCGTGGACAGCCATGATCAGTGGTTACGCACAAAACGGGCGCATCGA
TGAAGCTAGGGAACTGTTCGACAAGATGCCCGAAAGGGATGTAGTCTCGAACAACGCCATGTCGGCTGGA
GCGTCGCAGAATGGCTAAGCGGCCGCACTCGAGCACCACCACCACCACCACTGAGATCCGGCTGCTAACA
AAGCCCGAAAGGAAGCTGAGTTGGCTGCTGCCACCGCTGAGCAATAACTAGCATAACCCCTTGGGGCCTC
TAAACGGGTCTTGAGGGGTTTTTTGCTGAAAGGAGGAACTATATCCGGATTGGCGAATGGG
[124 nt withheld, positions 4962-5085]
C
[91 nt withheld, positions 5087-5177]
A
[49 nt withheld, positions 5179-5227]
CCTTTGACGTTGGAGTCCACGTTCTTT
[37 nt withheld, positions 5255-5291]
ACCCTATCTCGGTCTATTCTTTTGATTTATAAGGGATTTTGCCGATTTCGGCCTATTGGTTAAAAAATGA
GCTGATTTAACAAAAATTTAACGCGAATTTTAACAAAATATTAACGCTTACAATTTAGGTGGCACTTTTC
GGGGAAATGTGCGCGGAACCCCTATTTGTTTATTTTTCTAAATACATTCAAATATGTATCCGCTCATGAA
TTAATTCTTAGAAAAACTCATCGAGCATCAAATGAAACTGCAATTTATTCATATCAGGATTATCAATACC
ATATTTTTGAAAAAGCCGTTTCTGTAATGAAGGAGAAAACTCACCGAGGCAGTTCCATAGGATGGCAAGA
TCCTGGTATCGGTCTGCGATTCCGACTCGTCCAACATCAATACAACCTATTAATTTCCCCTCGTCAAAAA
TAAGGTTATCAAGTGAGAAATCACCATGAGTGACGACTGAATCCGGTGAGAATGGCAAAAGTTTATGCAT
TTCTTTCCAGACTTGTTCAACAGGCCAGCCATTACGCTCGTCATCAAAATCACTCGCATCAACCAAACCG
TTATTCATTCGTGATTGCGCCTGAGCGAGACGAAATACGCGATCGCTGTTAAAAGGACAATTACAAACAG
GAATCGAATGCAACCGGCGCAGGAACACTGCCAGCGCATCAACAATATTTTCACCTGAATCAGGATATTC
TTCTAATACCTGGAATGCTGTTTTCCCGGGGATCGCAGTGGTGAGTAACCATGCATCATCAGGAGTACGG
ATAAAATGCTTGATGGTCGGAAGAGGCATAAATTCCGTCAGCCAGTTTAGTCTGACCATCTCATCTGTAA
CATCATTGGCAACGCTACCTTTGCCATGTTTCAGAAACAACTCTGGCGCATCGGGCTTCCCATACAATCG
ATAGATTGTCGCACCTGATTGCCCGACATTATCGCGAGCCCATTTATACCCATATAAATCAGCATCCATG
TTGGAATTTAATCGCGGCCTAGAGCAAGACGTTTCCCGTTGAATATGGCTCATAACACCCCTTGTATTAC
TGTTTATGTAAGCAGACAGTTTTATTGTTCATGACCAAAATCCCTTAACGTGAGTTTTCGTTCCACTGAG
CGTCAGACCCCGTAGAAAAGATCAAAGGATCTTCTTGAGATCCTTTTTTTCTGCGCGTAATCTGCTGCTT
GCAAACAAAAAAACCACCGCTACCAGCGGTGGTTTGTTTGCCGGATCAAGAGCTACCAACTCTTTTTCCG
AAGGTAACTGGCTTCAGCAGAGCGCAGATACCAAATACTGTCCTTCTAGTGTAGCCGTAGTTAGGCCACC
ACTTCAAGAACTCTGTAGCACCGCCTACATACCTCGCTCTGCTAATCCTGTTACCAGTGGCTGCTGCCAG
TGGCGATAAGTCGTGTCTTACCGGGTTGGACTCAAGACGATAGTTACCGGATAAGGCGCAGCGGTCGGGC
TGAACGGGGGGTTCGTGCACACAGCCCAGCTTGGAGCGAACGACCTACACCGAACTGAGATACCTACAGC
GTGAGCTATGAGAAAGCGCCACGCTTCCCGAAGGGAGAAAGGCGGACAGGTATCCGGTAAGCGGCAGGGT
CG
